>Addgene plasmid #138931 | pPD936 ZF37x8-Compact_EYFP | addgene full sequence | sequence record 324556 | Addgene NGS Result
GTGCCACCTGACGTCGACGGATCGGGAGATCTGCGAGTCAGTGCAGACGGCAAGTGGTCGATGAGGACGT
GTGTGATGAGGACGTGTCGACTGAGGACGTGTACGCTGAGGACGTGTGATCTGAGGACGTGTGCTTTGAG
GACGTGTAGCCTGAGGACGTGTGCCGTGAGGACGTGTACGCTCTCTAGAGGGTATATAATGGGGGCCACT
AGTCTACTACCAGAGCTCATCGCTAGCGCCACCATGGTGAGCAAGGGCGAGGAGCTGTTCACCGGGGTGG
TGCCCATCCTGGTCGAGCTGGACGGCGACGTAAACGGCCACAAGTTCAGCGTGTCCGGCGAGGGCGAGGG
CGATGCCACCTACGGCAAGCTGACCCTGAAGTTCATCTGCACCACCGGCAAGCTGCCCGTGCCCTGGCCC
ACCCTCGTGACCACCTTCGGCTACGGCCTGCAGTGCTTCGCCCGCTACCCCGACCACATGAAGCAGCACG
ACTTCTTCAAGTCCGCCATGCCCGAAGGCTACGTCCAGGAGCGCACCATCTTCTTCAAGGACGACGGCAA
CTACAAGACCCGCGCCGAGGTGAAGTTCGAGGGCGACACCCTGGTGAACCGCATCGAGCTGAAGGGCATC
GACTTCAAGGAGGACGGCAACATCCTGGGGCACAAGCTGGAGTACAACTACAACAGCCACAACGTCTATA
TCATGGCCGACAAGCAGAAGAACGGCATCAAGGTGAACTTCAAGATCCGCCACAACATCGAGGACGGCAG
CGTGCAGCTCGCCGACCACTACCAGCAGAACACCCCCATCGGCGACGGCCCCGTGCTGCTGCCCGACAAC
CACTACCTGAGCTACCAGTCCGCCCTGAGCAAAGACCCCAACGAGAAGCGCGATCACATGGTCCTGCTGG
AGTTCGTGACCGCCGCCGGGATCACTCTCGGCATGGACGAGCTGTACAAGTAGGCGGCCGCTCGAGTCTA
GAGGGCCCGTTTAAACCCGCTGATCAGCCTCGACTGTGCCTTCTAGTTGCCAGCCATCTGTTGTTTGCCC
CTCCCCCGTGCCTTCCTTGACCCTGGAAGGTGCCACTCCCACTGTCCTTTCCTAATAAAATGAGGAAATT
GCATCGCATTGTCTGAGTAGGTGTCATTCTATTCTGGGGGGTGGGGTGGGGCAGGACAGCAAGGGGGAGG
ATTGGGAAGTCAATAGCAGGCATGCTGGGGATGCGGTGGGCTCTATGGCTTCTGAGGCGGAAAGAACCAG
CTGGGGCTCTAGGGGGTATCCCC
[124 nt withheld, positions 1284-1407]
C
[91 nt withheld, positions 1409-1499]
A
[49 nt withheld, positions 1501-1549]
CCTTTGACGTTGGAGTCCACGTTCTTT
[37 nt withheld, positions 1577-1613]
ACCCTATCTCGGTCTATTCTTTTGATTTATAAGGGATTTTGCCGATTTCGGCCTATTGGTTAAAAAATGA
GCTGATTTAACAAAAATTTAACGCGAATTAATTCTGTGGAATGTGTGTCAGTTAGGCTCAATTAGTCAGC
AACCATAGTCCCGCCCCTAACTCCGCCCATCCCGCCCCTAACTCCGCCCAGTTCCGCCCATTCTCCGCCC
CATGGCTGACTAATTTTTTTTATTTATGCAGAGGCCGAGGCCGCCTCTGCCTCTGAGCTATTCCAGAAGT
AGTGAGGAGGCTTTTTTGGAGGCCTAGGCTTTTGCAAAAAGCTCCCGGGAGCTTGTATATCCATTTTCGG
AGGTTGGGCTTCGGAATCGTTTTCCGGGACGCCGGCTGGATGATCCTCCAGCGCGGGGATCTCATGCTGG
AGTTCTTCGCCCACCCCAACTTGTTTATTGCAGCTTATAATGGTTACAAATAAAGCAATAGCATCACAAA
TTTCACAAATAAAGCATTTTTTTCACTGCATTCTAGTTGTGGTTTGTCCAAACTCATCAATGTATCTTAT
CATGTCTGTATACCGTCGACCTCTAGCTAGAGCTTGGCGTAATCATGGTCATAGCTGTTTCCTGTGTGAA
ATTGTTATCCGCTCACAATTCCACACAACATACGAGCCGGAAGCATAAAGTGTAAAGCCTGGGGTGCCTA
ATGAGTGAGCTAACTCACATTAATTGCGTTGCGCTCACTGCCCGCTTTCCAGTCGGGAAACCTGTCGTGC
CAGCTGCATTAATGAATCGGCCAACGCGCGGGGAGAGGCGGTTTGCGTATTGGGCGCTCTTCCGCTTCCT
CGCTCACTGACTCGCTGCGCTCGGTCGTTCGGCTGCGGCGAGCGGTATCAGCTCACTCAAAGGCGGTAAT
ACGGTTATCCACAGAATCAGGGGATAACGCAGGAAAGAACATGTGAGCAAAAGGCCAGCAAAAGGCCAGG
AACCGTAAAAAGGCCGCGTTGCTGGCGTTTTTCCATAGGCTCCGCCCCCCTGACGAGCATCACAAAAATC
GACGCTCAAGTCAGAGGTGGCGAAACCCGACAGGACTATAAAGATACCAGGCGTTTCCCCCTGGAAGCTC
CCTCGTGCGCTCTCCTGTTCCGACCCTGCCGCTTACCGGATACCTGTCCGCCTTTCTCCCTTCGGGAAGC
GTGGCGCTTTCTCATAGCTCACGCTGTAGGTATCTCAGTTCGGTGTAGGTCGTTCGCTCCAAGCTGGGCT
GTGTGCACGAACCCCCCGTTCAGCCCGACCGCTGCGCCTTATCCGGTAACTATCGTCTTGAGTCCAACCC
GGTAAGACACGACTTATCGCCACTGGCAGCAGCCACTGGTAACAGGATTAGCAGAGCGAGGTATGTAGGC
GGTGCTACAGAGTTCTTGAAGTGGTGGCCTAACTACGGCTACACTAGAAGAACAGTATTTGGTATCTGCG
CTCTGCTGAAGCCAGTTACCTTCGGAAAAAGAGTTGGTAGCTCTTGATCCGGCAAACAAACCACCGCTGG
TAGCGGTGGTTTTTTTGTTTGCAAGCAGCAGATTACGCGCAGAAAAAAAGGATCTCAAGAAGATCCTTTG
ATCTTTTCTACGGGGTCTGACGCTCAGTGGAACGAAAACTCACGTTAAGGGATTTTGGTCATGAGATTAT
CAAAAAGGATCTTCACCTAGATCCTTTTAAATTAAAAATGAAGTTTTAAATCAATCTAAAGTATATATGA
GTAAACTTGGTCTGACAGTTACCAATGCTTAATCAGTGAGGCACCTATCTCAGCGATCTGTCTATTTCGT
TCATCCATAGTTGCCTGACTCCCCGTCGTGTAGATAACTACGATACGGGAGGGCTTACCATCTGGCCCCA
GTGCTGCAATGATACCGCGAGATCCACGCTCACCGGCTCCAGATTTATCAGCAATAAACCAGCCAGCCGG
AAGGGCCGAGCGCAGAAGTGGTCCTGCAACTTTATCCGCCTCCATCCAGTCTATTAATTGTTGCCGGGAA
GCTAGAGTAAGTAGTTCGCCAGTTAATAGTTTGCGCAACGTTGTTGCCATTGCTACAGGCATCGTGGTGT
CACGCTCGTCGTTTGGTATGGCTTCATTCAGCTCCGGTTCCCAACGATCAAGGCGAGTTACATGATCCCC
CATGTTGTGCAAAAAAGCGGTTAGCTCCTTCGGTCCTCCGATCGTTGTCAGAAGTAAGTTGGCCGCAGTG
TTATCACTCATGGTTATGGCAGCACTGCATAATTCTCTTACTGTCATGCCATCCGTAAGATGCTTTTCTG
TGACTGGTGAGTACTCAACCAAGTCATTCTGAGAATAGTGTATGCGGCGACCGAGTTGCTCTTGCCCGGC
GTCAATACGGGATAATACCGCGCCACATAGCAGAACTTTAAAAGTGCTCATCATTGGAAAACGTTCTTCG
GGGCGAAAACTCTCAAGGATCTTACCGCTGTTGAGATCCAGTTCGATGTAACCCACTCGTGCACCCAACT
GATCTTCAGCATCTTTTACTTTCACCAGCGTTTCTGGGTGAGCAAAAACAGGAAGGCAAAATGCCGCAAA
AAAGGGAATAAGGGCGACACGGAAATGTTGAATACTCATACTCTTCCTTTTTCAATATTATTGAAGCATT
TATCAGGGTTATTGTCTCATGAGCGGATACATATTTGAATGTATTTAGAAAAATAAACAAATAGGGGTTC
CGCGCACATTTCCCCGAAAA
Features (pLannotate 1.2.2; 16 found; start..end, strand, type, name):
    186..202     +  promoter       minP (fragment): minimal TATA-box promoter with low basal activity
    244..960     +  CDS            EYFP: EYFP is a basic (constitutively fluorescent) green/yellow fluorescent protein published in 1996, derived from Aequorea victoria. It is reported to be a very rapidly-maturing weak dimer with high acid sensitivity.
   1014..1125    +  polyA_signal   bGH poly(A) signal: bovine growth hormone polyadenylation signal
   1242..1263    +  promoter       SV40 promoter (fragment): SV40 enhancer and early promoter
   1284..1712    +  rep_origin     f1 ori (sequence partly withheld): f1 bacteriophage origin of replication; arrow indicates direction of (+) strand synthesis
   1717..1739    +  promoter       SV40 promoter (fragment): SV40 enhancer and early promoter
   1740..1931    +  promoter       SV40 promoter: SV40 early promoter
   1958..2056    +  CDS            ble (fragment): BLE_KLEPN - Experimental evidence at protein level: Swiss-Prot protein existence level 1. Binding protein with a strong affinity to the bleomycin family of antibiotics. Binds to CL990; an antimitotic-antibiotic compound. From Klebsiella pneumoniae.
   2051..2172    +  polyA_signal   SV40 poly(A) signal: SV40 polyadenylation signal
   2245..2261    -  protein_bind   lac operator: The lac repressor binds to the lac operator to inhibit transcription in E. coli. This inhibition can be relieved by adding lactose or isopropyl-β-D-thiogalactopyranoside (IPTG). lac repressor encoded by lacI
   2269..2299    -  promoter       lac promoter: promoter for the E. coli lac operon
   2314..2335    -  protein_bind   CAP binding site: CAP binding activates transcription in the presence of cAMP. E. coli catabolite activator protein
   2348..2440    -  CDS            lacI (fragment): lac repressor; lacI; The lac repressor binds to the lac operator to inhibit transcription in E. coli. This inhibition can be relieved by adding lactose or isopropyl-β-D-thiogalactopyranoside (IPTG).
   2623..3211    -  rep_origin     ori: high-copy-number ColE1/pMB1/pBR322/pUC origin of replication
   3382..4242    -  CDS            AmpR: β-lactamase; bla; confers resistance to ampicillin, carbenicillin, and related antibiotics
   4243..4347    -  promoter       AmpR promoter: bla
