[The description below was written by a language model from this plasmid's Addgene catalogue record and pLannotate feature annotations shown in this document.]
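Description:
pPD936 ZF37x8-Compact_EYFP is a 4,363 bp mammalian expression reporter plasmid from the COMET synthetic biology toolkit, built on the pPD540 Reporter Template v3 backbone. It is propagated in E. coli as a high-copy plasmid through a ColE1/pUC-type origin and selected with ampicillin via the β-lactamase gene and its native promoter. The backbone also carries an f1 phage origin and remnants of earlier vector generations: a lac promoter/operator/CAP site with a short lacI fragment, and an SV40 early promoter followed by only a small fragment of the bleomycin-resistance (ble) coding sequence and an SV40 polyadenylation signal. Because the ble gene is annotated only as a fragment, the plasmid should not be assumed to provide a functional mammalian selection marker.

The payload is a synthetic inducible promoter, ZF37x8-Compact, cloned between BglII and NheI sites, both retained. The name suggests eight closely spaced binding sites for the ZF37 zinc-finger domain, although the feature table does not annotate these sites individually; it detects only a fragment of a minimal TATA-box promoter with low basal activity immediately upstream of the reporter. This promoter drives the EYFP coding sequence, a yellow fluorescent protein derived from Aequorea victoria, terminated by the bovine growth hormone polyadenylation signal. In such a design, EYFP output should stay low unless a cognate zinc-finger transcription factor is supplied in trans, so fluorescence reports that factor's activity. The plasmid is intended as a readout for the ZF37x8-Compact promoter when characterizing or composing engineered transcriptional programs in mammalian cells.
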