Addgene plasmid #138931: pPD936 ZF37x8-Compact_EYFP
Purpose: EYFP reporter vector for the ZF37x8-Compact promoter
Depositing lab: Joshua Leonard. Depositing organization: Northwestern University. Publication: The COMET toolkit for composing customizable genetic programs in mammalian cells. Donahue PS, Draut JW, Muldoon JJ, Edelstein HI, Bagheri N, Leonard JN. Nat Commun. 2020 Feb 7;11(1):779. doi: 10.1038/s41467-019-14147-5. PubMed 32034124.
Backbone
  Vector backbone: pPD540 Reporter Template v3
  Vector type: Mammalian Expression, Synthetic Biology
Growth in bacteria
  Bacterial resistance: Ampicillin, 100 μg/mL
  Growth temperature: 37°C
  Growth strain: DH5alpha
  Copy number: High Copy
Gene/Insert
  Gene/Insert name: ZF37x8-Compact
  Species: Synthetic
  Promoter: ZF37x8-Compact
  Cloning method: Restriction Enzyme; 5′ cloning site BglII (not destroyed); 3′ cloning site NheI (not destroyed)
  Sequencing primers: 5′ CGACACGGAAATGTTGAATAC; 3′ TAGAAGGCACAGTCGAGG
Terms and licenses: Academic/Nonprofit Terms; Industry Terms: Not Available to Industry
Depositor comments: Leonard Lab plasmid reference number: L1481
How to cite: pPD936 ZF37x8-Compact_EYFP was a gift from Joshua Leonard (Addgene plasmid # 138931 ; http://n2t.net/addgene:138931 ; RRID:Addgene_138931)
