>Addgene plasmid #138931 | pPD936 ZF37x8-Compact_EYFP | depositor partial sequence | sequence record 268529 | ZF37x8-Compact promoter
AGATCTGCGAGTCAGTGCAGACGGCAAGTGGTCGATGAGGACGTGTGTGATGAGGACGTGTCGACTGAGG
ACGTGTACGCTGAGGACGTGTGATCTGAGGACGTGTGCTTTGAGGACGTGTAGCCTGAGGACGTGTGCCG
TGAGGACGTGTACGCTCTCTAGAGGGTATATAATGGGGGCCACTAGTCTACTACCAGAGCTCATCGCTAG
C
